>Addgene plasmid #157888 | pLG010 (DRT type 2) | addgene full sequence | sequence record 320574 | Addgene NGS Result
TCAAGAAGATCATCTTATTAATCAGATAAAATATTTCTAGATTTCAGTGCAATTTATCTCTTCAAATGTA
GCACCTGAAGTCAGCCCCATACGATATAAGTTGTAATTCTCATGTTAGTCATGCCCCGCGCCCACCGGAA
GGAGCTGACTGGGTTGAAGGCTCTCAAGGGCATCGGTCGAGATCCCGGTGCCTAATGAGTGAGCTAACTT
ACATTAATTGCGTTGCGCAACACGATATAAAACCATCTCATTGCTTGCTGGGTTAACTGAGTTGCTGAAT
TTTTTTCTAGAATTTCGCAAAATTTAATAGGTAAACCTTGTTTTTTTAAATTTACGATGATATAAAAATA
ATGCCCTAAACAAAGGTTTAGGGGTATTGTACAGGTTGTCAAGCCTCCCACAGGTCTTGGTGAAACCAAT
CACTGTGACGACGGTAAGCAACACTTGGATGATATTCATAATTGACTCCACGCTACTGATTACATTATAC
AGCATATCTAACATTTGCGGCGAGGTTCACAATTTGTATTTAGGTACTGATTGTGGATGAGAAGGTTGGA
GAAAGACCACTTGGTTAAGCCGGAGGATGTGTCCTAGAATTGTCGCTATTCTGTCATCCTCCGGTTTTGC
TAATTTCATTCAGGGAATATAATGAATAATGATGATTACCCATGGTTCAGAAAACGTGGTTATTTGCATT
TCGATGAACCTGTTTCATTAAAAAAAGCGGTTAAATATGTTTCCTCTCCAGAAAAAATAATAAAACATTC
TTTTCTGCCATTTTTAAGCTTTGAAGTAAAATCGTTTAAAATCAAAAAAGACAAATCAACAAAACAATTA
AGTAAAACTGAAAAATTAAGACCTATTGCCTATTCCTCACATTTGGATAGTCATATTTATGCATTTTACG
CAGAATATCTTACTGGACATTATGAATTATTGATCCAAGAAAACAATTTACACGAGAACATCCTTGCCTT
CAGATCTTTAAATAAAAGCAATATAGAATTTGCCAAGAGAGCATTTGATACAATTACTGAAATGGGTGAG
TGTAGCGCTGTTGCATTAGATCTTTCTGGTTTTTTTGACAATTTAGATCATCAAATTTTGAAACACCAGT
GGTGCAAAGTTATTGGGACTGAAGCGTTGCCGCAAGACCATTTTGCCATATACAAAAGTATAACAAGATA
TTCTAAAGTTGATAAAAATAGAGCGTATGAGATTTTAGGTATATCAAAGAATAACCCCAAGTATAATAGA
CGCAAGATCTGCACCCCTGTTGATTTTAGAAATAAGATTAGAAAAAATGGTCTTATTATAGTTAATAATT
CCCAAAAAGGTATACCCCAAGGCTCGCCAATTAGTGCTCTACTTTCAAATATATATATGCTTGACTTTGA
TATTGAAATGAGAGATTACGCGCAGGAACGTGGTGGCCATTATTATCGCTATTGTGATGATATGCTATTC
ATTGTACCAACTAAGTATAATAAAACTCTAGCAGGTGATGTAGCCCAGCGGATTAAGCATCTTAAGGTAG
AACTCAATACTAAGAAAACTGAGATTCGAGATTTTATATACAAAGACAGTACCTTAGTGGCAAATATGCC
TTTACAGTATCTTGGGTTTATTTTTGATGGGAGTAATATATTATTACGTTCATCTTCTCTCGCAAGATAT
TCGGAACGAATGAAAAGAGGTGTCCGCTTAGCAAAAGCTACAATGGACAGCAAGAATAGGATTAGAGAAA
ATAAAGGTGAAGCTTTAAAAGCTTTATTTAAGAAAAAATTATATGCCAGATATTCACATATTGGAAGAAG
GAATTTTTTGACTTATGGTTATCGCGCCGCGAAGATCATGAATTCGAAAGCTATAAAAAGACAGTTAAAA
CCATTGCAGAAAAGATTGGAAAATGAAATACTAAAATAAATATTTGCTGGCCCGAATCATACAGGGCCAC
AATACAGTTGAAAACAAGCTATAATAAACAACATCTAATTTTTATATACCGCAATAACTAGCATAACCCC
TTGGGGCCTCTAAACGGGTCTTGAGGGGTTTTTTGCTGAAACCTCAGGCATTTGAGAAGCACACGGTCAC
ACTGCTTCCGGTAGTCAATAAACCGGTAAACCAGCAATAGACATAAGCGGCTATTTAACGACCCTGCCCT
GAACCGACGACCGGGTCGAATTTGCTTTCGAATTTCTGCCATTCATCCGCTTATTATCACTTATTCAGGC
GTAGCACCAGGCGTTTAAGGGCACCAATAACTGCCTTAAAAAAATTACGCCCCGCCCTGCCACTCATCGC
AATACTGTTGTAATTCATTTAACATTCTGCCGACATGGAAGCCATCACAGACGGCATGATGAACCTGAAT
CGCCAGCGGCATCAGCACCTTGTCGCCTTGCGTATAATATTTGCCCATAGTGAAAACGGGGGCGAAGAAG
TTGTCCATATTGGCCACGTTTAAATCAAAACTGGTGAAACTCACCCAGGGATTGGCTGAGACGAAAAACA
TATTCTCAATAAACCCTTTAGGGAAATAGGCCAGGTTTTCACCGTAACACGCCACATCTTGCGAATATAT
GTGTAGAAACTGCCGGAAATCGTCGTGGTATTCACTCCAGAGCGATGAAAACGTTTCAGTTTGCTCATGG
AAAACGGTGTAACAAGGGTGAACACTATCCCATATCACCAGCTCACCGTCTTTCATCGCCATACGGAACT
CTGGATGAGCATTCATCAGGCGGGCAAGAATGTGAATAAAGGCCGGATAAAACTTGTGCTTATTTTTCTT
TACGGTCTTTAAAAAGGCCGTAATATCCAGCTGAACGGTCTGGTTATAGGTACATTGAGCAACTGACTGA
AATGCCTCAAAATGTTCTTTACGATGCCATTGGGATATATCAACGGTGGTATATCCAGTGATTTTTTTCT
CCATTTTAGCTTCCTTAGCTCCTGAAAATCTCGATAACTCAAAAAATACGCCCGGTAGTGATCTTATTTC
ATTATGGTGAAAGTTGGAACCTCTTACGTGCCGATCAACGTCTCATTTTCGCCAAAAGTTGGCCCAGGGC
TTCCCGGTATCAACAGGGACACCAGGATTTATTTATTCTGCGAAGTGATCTTCCGTCACAGGTATTTATT
CGGCGCAAAGTGCGTCGGGTGATGCTGCCAACTTACTGATTTAGTGTATGATGGTGTTTTTGAGGTGCTC
CAGTGGCTTCTGTTTCTATCAGCTGTCCCTCCTGTTCAGCTACTGACGGGGTGGTGCGTAACGGCAAAAG
CACCGCCGGACATCAGCGCTAGCGGAGTGTATACTGGCTTACTATGTTGGCACTGATGAGGGTGTCAGTG
AAGTGCTTCATGTGGCAGGAGAAAAAAGGCTGCACCGGTGCGTCAGCAGAATATGTGATACAGGATATAT
TCCGCTTCCTCGCTCACTGACTCGCTACGCTCGGTCGTTCGACTGCGGCGAGCGGAAATGGCTTACGAAC
GGGGCGGAGATTTCCTGGAAGATGCCAGGAAGATACTTAACAGGGAAGTGAGAGGGCCGCGGCAAAGCCG
TTTTTCCATAGGCTCCGCCCCCCTGACAAGCATCACGAAATCTGACGCTCAAATCAGTGGTGGCGAAACC
CGACAGGACTATAAAGATACCAGGCGTTTCCCCCTGGCGGCTCCCTCGTGCGCTCTCCTGTTCCTGCCTT
TCGGTTTACCGGTGTCATTCCGCTGTTATGGCCGCGTTTGTCTCATTCCACGCCTGACACTCAGTTCCGG
GTAGGCAGTTCGCTCCAAGCTGGACTGTATGCACGAACCCCCCGTTCAGTCCGACCGCTGCGCCTTATCC
GGTAACTATCGTCTTGAGTCCAACCCGGAAAGACATGCAAAAGCACCACTGGCAGCAGCCACTGGTAATT
GATTTAGAGGAGTTAGTCTTGAAGTCATGCGCCGGTTAAGGCTAAACTGAAAGGACAAGTTTTGGTGACT
GCGCTCCTCCAAGCCAGTTACCTCGGTTCAAAGAGTTGGTAGCTCAGAGAACCTTCGAAAAACCGCCCTG
CAAGGCGGTTTTTTCGTTTTCAGAGCAAGAGATTACGCGCAGACCAAAACGATC
Features (pLannotate 1.2.2; 9 found; start..end, strand, type, name):
    116..180     -  CDS            TcR (fragment): tetracycline efflux protein; tet; confers resistance to tetracycline
    195..216     -  protein_bind   CAP binding site: CAP binding activates transcription in the presence of cAMP. E. coli catabolite activator protein
    498..632     +  ncRNA          RT-12: Accession: RF03016 - RT-12 RNA
   2018..2065    +  terminator     T7 terminator: transcription terminator for bacteriophage T7 RNA polymerase
   2288..2944    -  CDS            cat: CAT_ECOLX - Experimental evidence at protein level: Swiss-Prot protein existence level 1. This enzyme is an effector of chloramphenicol resistance in bacteria. From Escherichia coli. This protein is used as a marker in many commonly used cloning vectors, such as pACYC184.
   2945..3047    -  promoter       cat promoter: promoter of the E. coli cat gene encoding chloramphenicol acetyltransferase
   3168..3311    +  mobile_element IS1 (fragment): prokaryotic transposable element IS1
   3430..3485    -  rep_origin     RSF ori (fragment): Plasmids containing the RSF 1030 origin of replication can be propagated in E. coli cells that contain additional plasmids with compatible origins.
   3573..4       -  rep_origin     p15A ori (across the origin): Plasmids containing the medium-copy-number p15A origin of replication can be propagated in E. coli cells that contain a second plasmid with the ColE1 origin.
