[The description below was written by a language model from this plasmid's Addgene catalogue record and pLannotate feature annotations shown in this document.]
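Description:
pLG010 (DRT type 2) is a low-copy bacterial expression plasmid built on the pACYC184 backbone that carries the DRT type 2 (defense-associated reverse transcriptase) anti-phage system from Salmonella enterica NCTC8273. The sequenced record is 4,114 nt. The plasmid replicates from the p15A origin, which is compatible with ColE1-type plasmids in the same cell, and it is selected with chloramphenicol through the cat gene driven by its own cat promoter. Only a short fragment of the pACYC184 tetracycline resistance gene remains, which is consistent with the insert having replaced most of that region. The annotation also picks up an IS1 fragment and a small RSF-like origin fragment, which are probably backbone remnants or similarity hits rather than functional parts.

The catalogue lists the insert as about 1.8 kb. The automated feature table does not annotate the reverse transcriptase coding sequence, but it does identify an RT-12 family non-coding RNA motif near the start of the insert region. This fits a system in which a structured ncRNA sits upstream of a reverse transcriptase gene. A T7 terminator lies downstream of the insert region. No dedicated expression promoter is annotated and the record does not state one; a CAP binding site is detected upstream, and expression may depend on native sequence included with the insert, though this is not specified.

The stated purpose is to express the DRT type 2 defense system. The plasmid comes from a study of diverse enzymatic activities in prokaryotic antiviral immunity, so it suits heterologous reconstitution of the system in E. coli to test protection against phage infection.
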