Addgene plasmid #157888: pLG010 (DRT type 2)
Purpose: Expresses the DRT type 2 defense system
Depositing lab: Feng Zhang. Depositing organization: Broad Institute. Publication: Diverse enzymatic activities mediate antiviral immunity in prokaryotes. Gao L, Altae-Tran H, Bohning F, Makarova KS, Segel M, Schmid-Burgk JL, Koob J, Wolf YI, Koonin EV, Zhang F. Science. 2020 Aug 28;369(6507):1077-1084. doi: 10.1126/science.aba0372. PubMed 32855333.
Backbone
  Vector backbone: pACYC184
  Vector type: Bacterial Expression
Growth in bacteria
  Bacterial resistance: Chloramphenicol, 25 μg/mL
  Growth temperature: 37°C
  Growth strain: NEB Stable
  Copy number: Low Copy
Gene/Insert
  Gene/Insert name: DRT type 2
  Species: Salmonella enterica NCTC8273
  Insert size (bp): 1780
Terms and licenses: Academic/Nonprofit Terms; Industry Terms: Not Available to Industry
How to cite: pLG010 (DRT type 2) was a gift from Feng Zhang (Addgene plasmid # 157888 ; http://n2t.net/addgene:157888 ; RRID:Addgene_157888)
